>Addgene plasmid #235523 | pBrg1-GGSG_AID_3xF_PP Target2 | addgene full sequence | sequence record 474040 | Addgene NGS Result
GTGGCACTTTTCGGGGAAATGTGCGCGGAACCCCTATTTGTTTATTTTTCTAAATACATTCAAATATGTA
TCCGCTCATGAGACAATAACCCTGATAAATGCTTCAATAATATTGAAAAAGGAAGAGTATGAGTATTCAA
CATTTCCGTGTCGCCCTTATTCCCTTTTTTGCGGCATTTTGCCTTCCTGTTTTTGCTCACCCAGAAACGC
TGGTGAAAGTAAAAGATGCTGAAGATCAGTTGGGTGCACGAGTGGGTTACATCGAACTGGATCTCAACAG
CGGTAAGATCCTTGAGAGTTTTCGCCCCGAAGAACGTTTTCCAATGATGAGCACTTTTAAAGTTCTGCTA
TGTGGCGCGGTATTATCCCGTATTGACGCCGGGCAAGAGCAACTCGGTCGCCGCATACACTATTCTCAGA
ATGACTTGGTTGAGTACTCACCAGTCACAGAAAAGCATCTTACGGATGGCATGACAGTAAGAGAATTATG
CAGTGCTGCCATAACCATGAGTGATAACACTGCGGCCAACTTACTTCTGACAACGATCGGAGGACCGAAG
GAGCTAACCGCTTTTTTGCACAACATGGGGGATCATGTAACTCGCCTTGATCGTTGGGAACCGGAGCTGA
ATGAAGCCATACCAAACGACGAGCGTGACACCACGATGCCTGTAGCAATGGCAACAACGTTGCGCAAACT
ATTAACTGGCGAACTACTTACTCTAGCTTCCCGGCAACAATTAATAGACTGGATGGAGGCGGATAAAGTT
GCAGGACCACTTCTGCGCTCGGCCCTTCCGGCTGGCTGGTTTATTGCTGATAAATCTGGAGCCGGTGAGC
GTGGGTCTCGCGGTATCATTGCAGCACTGGGGCCAGATGGTAAGCCCTCCCGTATCGTAGTTATCTACAC
GACGGGGAGTCAGGCAACTATGGATGAACGAAATAGACAGATCGCTGAGATAGGTGCCTCACTGATTAAG
CATTGGTAACTGTCAGACCAAGTTTACTCATATATACTTTAGATTGATTTAAAACTTCATTTTTAATTTA
AAAGGATCTAGGTGAAGATCCTTTTTGATAATCTCATGACCAAAATCCCTTAACGTGAGTTTTCGTTCCA
CTGAGCGTCAGACCCCGTAGAAAAGATCAAAGGATCTTCTTGAGATCCTTTTTTTCTGCGCGTAATCTGC
TGCTTGCAAACAAAAAAACCACCGCTACCAGCGGTGGTTTGTTTGCCGGATCAAGAGCTACCAACTCTTT
TTCCGAAGGTAACTGGCTTCAGCAGAGCGCAGATACCAAATACTGTTCTTCTAGTGTAGCCGTAGTTAGG
CCACCACTTCAAGAACTCTGTAGCACCGCCTACATACCTCGCTCTGCTAATCCTGTTACCAGTGGCTGCT
GCCAGTGGCGATAAGTCGTGTCTTACCGGGTTGGACTCAAGACGATAGTTACCGGATAAGGCGCAGCGGT
CGGGCTGAACGGGGGGTTCGTGCACACAGCCCAGCTTGGAGCGAACGACCTACACCGAACTGAGATACCT
ACAGCGTGAGCTATGAGAAAGCGCCACGCTTCCCGAAGGGAGAAAGGCGGACAGGTATCCGGTAAGCGGC
AGGGTCGGAACAGGAGAGCGCACGAGGGAGCTTCCAGGGGGAAACGCCTGGTATCTTTATAGTCCTGTCG
GGTTTCGCCACCTCTGACTTGAGCGTCGATTTTTGTGATGCTCGTCAGGGGGGCGGAGCCTATGGAAAAA
CGCCAGCAACGCGGCCTTTTTACGGTTCCTGGCCTTTTGCTGGCCTTTTGCTCACATGTTCTTTCCTGCG
TTATCCCCTGATTCTGTGGATAACCGTATTACCGCCTTTGAGTGAGCTGATACCGCTCGCCGCAGCCGAA
CGACCGAGCGCAGCGAGTCAGTGAGCGAGGAAGCGGAAGAGCGCCCAATACGCAAACCGCCTCTCCCCGC
GCGTTGGCCGATTCATTAATGCAGCTGGCACGACAGGTTTCCCGACTGGAAAGCGGGCAGTGAGCGCAAC
GCAATTAATGTGAGTTAGCTCACTCATTAGGCACCCCAGGCTTTACACTTTATGCTTCCGGCTCGTATGT
TGTGTGGAATTGTGAGCGGATAACAATTTCACACAGGAAACAGCTATGACCATGATTACGCCAAGCTCGA
AATTAACCCTCACTAAAGGGAACAAAAGCTGGTACCGGGCCCCCCCTCGAGGTCGACGGTATCGATAAGC
TTGATATCGGCATAGGCTCCAACCTCCACGGGCCCATGCCCACACACAGACATAACGCTACATAAGTAAA
AGTAAAAGTAAGCCAGGTATGATGGTTCATGGACAGCTTCATTCCCGGCAGTCAGGAGGCAAAGGCAGGC
TCTCTTAAGTTTTAGGCTGGCCTGGTACACATAGCAAGTTCCAGGCCAGCCAGGGCTATATAGAGACCCT
AATTTTTTAGAGGGCTTTCTTGTTTATTTTGCCTGCATGTATGGATGTGTGCCACTGTGTGCCTGGTGAT
CGTGGCGGCTAGAAGAACGCATTGGATCCCCTGGAACTGGAGTTCCAGGGTGTTATGTGAACACCCACTA
TGTGGGTTCTCAGGAGTGAATTCGTGTCCTTTGTAAGAGCAGCCAGTTTTCTTAGCTATTGAGTCGTCTC
TCCAACCCTAAAAATGACTCTTAATAAGATAATGGCTGCAGGCATAGTAGTAAACTCCCGTGATCCCAGG
CCTTGGGAGGTAGAAGCCGGAAGATCAGGAGGCGTTCATGACCATCCTTGGTTGCCTAGCAAGTTTGAGG
CCAGCCTGAGCTCTATTAGACCAAAATGGCAGTCAGAAGACATGTTCATACTCAAGAATGGCTATAATGA
GTGGCTGCCTCTTATGGGGTTCCATGTTGGCCTGTCCCTACCATGGTGCAGGGCAAGGTCCAAGTTTTGA
TGCAGTTTTCTTTTTTTTTTTTTCAAAGATTCATTTATTTATTTATTATATGTAAGTATACTGTAGCTGT
CTTCAGACACTCCAGAAGAGGGAGTCAGATCTCGTTAAGGATGGTTGTGAGCCACTATGTGGTTGCTGGG
ATTTGAACCCAGGACCTTTGGAAGAGTAATCAGTGCTCTTAACTGCTGAGTCGTCTTGCCAGCCTCCTTG
ATGCAGTTTTTTTTTTTTTGCCACAGTAAGATAATTTATCCCTTAAGGATCTAGGCCCTTCCACAGCATT
GAGAACACCATGGACAAGGGAGAGTGCCTAGGCCGCAGCCTACTCACAAACTATTCCCCCTGTTCTTTCA
GGACCGCTCAGGAAGTGGCAGTGAGGAAGACGGCTCTGGTGGCGGTGGCTCTGGCGGAGGTGGGTCCGGT
GGCGGCGGAAGCGCCCCAGGAATGGGCAGTGTCGAGCTGAATCTGAGGGAGACTGAGCTGTGTCTTGGTC
TTCCCGGTGGAGATACAGTGGCTCCGGTAACCGGAAACAAGAGAGGGTTCTCAGAGACGGTTGATCTGAA
GCTAAATCTGAATAATGAGCCTGCAAACAAGGAAGGATCTACGACTCATGACGTCGTGACTTTTGATTCC
AAGGAGAAGAGTGCTTGTCCTAAAGATCCAGCCAAACCTCCGGCCAAGGCACAAGTTGTGGGATGGCCAC
CGGTGAGATCATACCGGAAGAACGTGATGGTTTCCTGCCAAAAATCAAGCGGTGGCCCGGAGGCGGCGGC
GTTCGTGAAGGTATCAATGGACGGAGCACCGTACTTGAGGAAAATCGATTTGAGGATGTATAAAAGCTAC
GATGAGCTTTCTAATGCTTTGTCCAACATGTTCAGCTCTTTTACCATGGGCAAACATGGAGGAGAAGAAG
GAATGATAGACTTCATGAATGAGAGGAAATTGATGGATTTGGTGAATAGCTGGGACTATGTTCCCTCTTA
TGAAGACAAAGACGGTGATTGGATGCTCGTCGGCGACGTTCCTTGGCCAATGTTCGTCGATACATGCAAG
CGTTTACGTCTCATGAAAGGATCGGATGCCATTGGTCTCGCTCCGAGGGCGATGGAGAAGTGCAAGAGCA
GAGCTGACTACAAAGACCATGACGGTGATTATAAAGATCATGACATCGACTACAAGGATGACGATGACAA
GTAGAAGCTTCGATCGGTACCAAGGCGCATAACGATACCACGATATCAACAAGTTTGTACAAAAAAGCAG
GCTGGCGCCGGAACCAATTCAGTCGACGTTTAAACGATCGTAACTTTAAATAATGCCAATTATTTAAAGT
TACATATGAGAAAGTATAGGAACTTCAGCTTGATATCGAATTAATTCTACCGGGTAGGGGAGGCGCTTTT
CCCAAGGCAGTCTGGAGCATGCGCTTTAGCAGCCCCGCTGGGCACTTGGCGCTACACAAGTGGCCTCTGG
CCTCGCACACATTCCACATCCACCGGTAGGCGCCAACCGGCTCCGTTCTTTGGTGGCCCCTTCGCGCCAC
CTTCTACTCCTCCCCTAGTCAGGAAGTTCCCCCCCGCCCCGCAGCTCGCGTCGTGCAGGACGTGACAAAT
GGAAGTAGCACGTCTCACTAGTCTCGTGCAGATGGACAGCACCGCTGAGCAATGGAAGCGGGTAGGCCTT
TGGGGCAGCGGCCAATAGCAGCTTTGCTCCTTCGCTTTCTGGGCTCAGAGGCTGGGAAGGGGTGGGTCCG
GGGGCGGGCTCAGGGGCGGGCTCAGGGGCGGGGCGGGCGCCCGAAGGTCCTCCGGAGGCCCGGCATTCTG
CACGCTTCAAAAGCGCACGTCTGCCGCGCTGTTCTCCTCTTCCTCATCTCCGGGCCTTTCGACCTGCAGC
CAACGCCACCATGGGGACCGAGTACAAGCCCACGGTGCGCCTCGCCACCCGCGACGACGTCCCCCGGGCC
GTACGCACCCTCGCCGCCGCGTTCGCCGACTACCCCGCCACGCGCCACACCGTCGACCCGGACCGCCACA
TCGAGCGGGTCACCGAGCTGCAAGAACTCTTCCTCACGCGCGTCGGGCTCGACATCGGCAAGGTGTGGGT
CGCGGACGACGGCGCCGCGGTGGCGGTCTGGACCACGCCGGAGAGCGTCGAAGCGGGGGCGGTGTTCGCC
GAGATCGGCCCGCGCATGGCCGAGTTGAGCGGTTCCCGGCTGGCCGCGCAGCAACAGATGGAAGGCCTCC
TGGCGCCGCACCGGCCCAAGGAGCCCGCGTGGTTCCTGGCCACCGTCGGCGTCTCGCCCGACCACCAGGG
CAAGGGTCTGGGCAGCGCCGTCGTGCTCCCCGGAGTGGAGGCGGCCGAGCGCGCCGGGGTGCCCGCCTTC
CTGGAGACCTCCGCGCCCCGCAACCTCCCCTTCTACGAGCGGCTCGGCTTCACCGTCACCGCCGACGTCG
AGGTGCCCGAAGGACCGCGCACCTGGTGCATGACCCGCAAGCCCGGTGCCGGATCCATGCCCACGCTACT
GCGGGTTTATATAGACGGTCCTCACGGGATGGGGAAAACCACCACCACGCAACTGCTGGTGGCCCTGGGT
TCGCGCGACGATATCGTCTACGTACCCGAGCCGATGACTTACTGGCAGGTGCTGGGGGCTTCCGAGACAA
TCGCGAACATCTACACCACACAACACCGCCTCGACCAGGGTGAGATATCGGCCGGGGACGCGGCGGTGGT
AATGACAAGCGCCCAGATAACAATGGGCATGCCTTATGCCGTGACCGACGCCGTTCTGGCTCCTCATATC
GGGGGGGAGGCTGGGAGCTCACATGCCCCGCCCCCGGCCCTCACCCTCATCTTCGACCGCCATCCCATCG
CCGCCCTCCTGTGCTACCCGGCCGCGCGATACCTTATGGGCAGCATGACCCCCCAGGCCGTGCTGGCGTT
CGTGGCCCTCATCCCGCCGACCTTGCCCGGCACAAACATCGTGTTGGGGGCCCTTCCGGAGGACAGACAC
ATCGACCGCCTGGCCAAACGCCAGCGCCCCGGCGAGCGGCTTGACCTGGCTATGCTGGCCGCGATTCGCC
GCGTTTACGGGCTGCTTGCCAATACGGTGCGGTATCTGCAGGGCGGCGGGTCGTGGCGGGAGGATTGGGG
ACAGCTTTCGGGGACGGCCGTGCCGCCCCAGGGTGCCGAGCCCCAGAGCAACGCGGGCCCACGACCCCAT
ATCGGGGACACGTTATTTACCCTGTTTCGGGCCCCCGAGTTGCTGGCCCCCAACGGCGACCTGTACAACG
TGTTTGCCTGGGCCTTGGACGTCTTGGCCAAACGCCTCCGTCCCATGCACGTCTTTATCCTGGATTACGA
CCAATCGCCCGCCGGCTGCCGGGACGCCCTGCTGCAACTTACCTCCGGGATGGTCCAGACCCACGTCACC
ACCCCCGGCTCCATACCGACGATCTGCGACCTGGCGCGCACGTTTGCCCGGGAGATGGGGGAGGCTAACT
GAGCTCTAGAGCTCGCTGATCAGCCTCGACTGTGCCTTCTAGTTGCCAGCCATCTGTTGTTTGCCCCTCC
CCCGTGCCTTCCTTGACCCTGGAAGGTGCCACTCCCACTGTCCTTTCCTAATAAAATGAGGAAATTGCAT
CGCATTGTCTGAGTAGGTGTCATTCTATTCTGGGGGGTGGGGTGGGGCAGGACAGCAAGGGGGAGGATTG
GGAAGACAATAGCAGGCATGCTGGGGATGCGGTGGGCTCTATGGCTTCTGAGGCGGAAAGAACCAGCTGG
GGCTCGACATACTAGAGTACTTAACTTTAAATAATGCCAATTATTTAAAGTTAGGCGCGCCGATATCTAG
ACCCAGCTTCTAGTTCTAGAGCAGACATTCCTGAGTCCTGACCCCGAGGCGCTCGTCCCAGCCAAGATGG
AGTAGCCCTTAGCAGTGATGGGTAGCACCAGATGTAGTTTCGAACTTGGAGAACTGTACACATGCAATCT
TCCACATTTTTAGGCAGAGAAGTATAGGCCTGTCTGTCGGCCCTGGCCTGGCCTCGAGTCTCTACCAGCA
TTAACTGTCTAGAGAGGGGACCTCCTGGGAGCACCATCCACCTCCCCAGGCCCCAGTCACTGTAGCTCAG
TGGATGCATGCGCGTGCCGGCCGCTCCTTGTACTGTATCTTACTGGACAGGGCCAGCTCTCCAGGAGGCT
CACAGGCCCAGCGGGTATGTCAGTGTCACTGGAGTCAGACAGTAATAAATTAAAGCAATGACAAGCCACC
ACTGGCTCCCTGGACTCCTTGCTGTCAGCAGTGGCTCCGGGGCCACAGAGAAGAAAGAAAGACTTTTAGG
AACTGGGTCTAACTTATGGGCAAAGTACTTGCCTTGCCAGGTGTATGGGTTTTGCATTCCCATCACCCAC
ACACCCTAAACAAGCCAAGTCAGTGAGCTTCAAGTTAGAGCCTCCACCTCAATGTGTACGTGGAAAGCAA
TCAAAGATGATGCCTAGCATCCACCTCTGGCCCTCATGTGCAGATGTACACACACTGAATTACATACACG
GGACACACACATCCACACGGAGGCAGTCCATGACTTGCACTGGGGAGATGGTACCATAGGCGAAAGTGCC
ACAGGCACAGGGCCAGGCTAATTTAGTCCTGCAGTCCTGTGCTCTTAAGATGAAGGCACAAAGAGGAACC
CCAGGCGCTCCAACTAGCATGCCAGGCAGTGACAAGACCCTGCTTCAAATGAATCAGAGCCCACATTCAG
TATTGCCCTCTTACCCGATGCGATGCCCATGCCCTCACATAGCCACCGCGGTGGAGCTCCAATTCGCCCT
ATAGTGAGTCGTATTACAATTCACTGGCCGTCGTTTTACAACGTCGTGACTGGGAAAACCCTGGCGTTAC
CCAACTTAATCGCCTTGCAGCACATCCCCCTTTCGCCAGCTGGCGTAATAGCGAAGAGGCCCGCACCGAT
CGCCCTTCCCAACAGTTGCGCAGCCTGAATGGCGAATGGAAATTGTAAGCGTTAATATTTTGTTAAAATT
CGCGTTAAATTTTTGTTAAATCAGCTCATTTTTTAACCAATAGGCCGAAATCGGCAAAATCCCTTATAAA
TCAAAAGAATAGACCGAGATAGGGT
[37 nt withheld, positions 8076-8112]
AAAGAACGTGGACTCCAACGTCAAAGG
[49 nt withheld, positions 8140-8188]
T
[91 nt withheld, positions 8190-8280]
G
[124 nt withheld, positions 8282-8405]
CAG
Features (pLannotate 1.2.2; 22 found; start..end, strand, type, name):
     24..128     +  promoter       AmpR promoter: bla
    129..989     +  CDS            AmpR: β-lactamase; bla; confers resistance to ampicillin, carbenicillin, and related antibiotics
   1160..1748    +  rep_origin     ori: high-copy-number ColE1/pMB1/pBR322/pUC origin of replication
   1931..2023    +  CDS            lacI (fragment): lac repressor; lacI; The lac repressor binds to the lac operator to inhibit transcription in E. coli. This inhibition can be relieved by adding lactose or isopropyl-β-D-thiogalactopyranoside (IPTG).
   2036..2057    +  protein_bind   CAP binding site: CAP binding activates transcription in the presence of cAMP. E. coli catabolite activator protein
   2072..2102    +  promoter       lac promoter: promoter for the E. coli lac operon
   2110..2126    +  protein_bind   lac operator: The lac repressor binds to the lac operator to inhibit transcription in E. coli. This inhibition can be relieved by adding lactose or isopropyl-β-D-thiogalactopyranoside (IPTG). lac repressor encoded by lacI
   2171..2189    +  promoter       T3 promoter: promoter for bacteriophage T3 RNA polymerase
   2201..2249    -  misc_feature   MCS (fragment): pBluescript multiple cloning site
   3571..3774    +  CDS            mini-AID: minimal degron from the auxin-responsive IAA17 protein of Arabidopsis thaliana (Kubota et al., 2013) acts as an auxin-inducible degron (AID) in the presence of TIR1
   4066..4131    +  CDS            3xFLAG: three tandem FLAG® epitope tags, followed by an enterokinase cleavage site
   4179..4203    +  protein_bind   attB1: mutant version of attB; recombination site for the Gateway® BP reaction BP Clonase™
   4279..4296    +  protein_bind   FRT (minimal) (fragment): supports FLP-mediated excision but not integration (Turan and Bode, 2011) FLP recombinase from the Saccharomyces cerevisiae 2μ plasmid
   4322..4821    +  promoter       PGK promoter: mouse phosphoglycerate kinase 1 promoter
   4846..5440    +  CDS            PuroR (fragment): puromycin N-acetyltransferase; pac from Streptomyces alboniger; confers resistance to puromycin
   5447..6442    +  CDS            ΔTK: truncated herpes simplex virus thymidine kinase (Salomon et al., 1995) confers sensitivity to nucleoside analogs such as acyclovir or ganciclovir
   6470..6694    +  polyA_signal   bGH poly(A) signal: bovine growth hormone polyadenylation signal
   6698..6719    +  promoter       SV40 promoter (fragment): SV40 enhancer and early promoter
   7742..7759    -  misc_feature   MCS (fragment): pBluescript multiple cloning site
   7768..7786    -  promoter       T7 promoter: promoter for bacteriophage T7 RNA polymerase
   7789..7946    +  CDS            lacZα (fragment): LacZα fragment of β-galactosidase; lacZ fragment
   7977..8405    -  rep_origin     f1 ori (sequence partly withheld): f1 bacteriophage origin of replication; arrow indicates direction of (+) strand synthesis
