[The description below was written by a language model from this plasmid's Addgene catalogue record and pLannotate feature annotations shown in this document.]
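Description:
pBrg1-GGSG_AID_3xF_PP Target2 is a mouse gene-targeting plasmid built on pBluescript II KS-, designed to knock a C-terminal degron and epitope tag into the endogenous Smarca4 (Brg1) locus. The backbone supplies a high-copy ColE1/pUC origin, an ampicillin resistance gene for selection in E. coli, an f1 origin, and the usual pBluescript remnants (lac promoter/operator, lacZα fragment, flanking T3 and T7 promoters and split multiple cloning site). The full sequenced record is 8,408 nt, and the insert was assembled by Gibson cloning.

Between the MCS fragments lies the targeting cassette. Unannotated stretches on either side of the payload presumably correspond to the Smarca4 homology arms, although the feature table does not label them. The payload begins with a mini-AID degron derived from Arabidopsis IAA17, which is joined to the Brg1 C terminus through a GGSG linker according to the name, and is followed by a 3xFLAG tag. In cells expressing TIR1, the AID tag allows auxin-triggered depletion of the fusion protein, while 3xFLAG supports detection and immunoprecipitation. Downstream is a selection cassette in which the mouse PGK promoter drives a puromycin resistance gene annotated directly adjacent to a truncated HSV thymidine kinase, terminated by a bGH polyadenylation signal. This arrangement would permit positive selection with puromycin and negative selection with nucleoside analogues. The catalogue describes the cassette as "roxed", implying flanking rox sites for Dre-mediated removal after targeting. These sites are not annotated in the feature table, which shows only a partial minimal FRT and an attB1 site upstream of the PGK promoter. The construct is intended for generating mouse cells with conditionally degradable, FLAG-tagged Brg1.
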