Addgene plasmid #235523: pBrg1-GGSG_AID_3xF_PP Target2
Purpose: Targeting construct to make C-term fusion with GGSG-AID-3xFLAG, roxed PgkPuro
Depositing lab: Brian Hendrich. Depositing organization: University of Cambridge.
Backbone
  Vector backbone: pBluescript II KS-
  Backbone size w/o insert (bp): 3000
  Vector type: Mouse Targeting
  Selectable markers: Puromycin
Growth in bacteria
  Bacterial resistance: Ampicillin, 100 μg/mL
  Growth temperature: 37°C
  Growth strain: DH5alpha
  Copy number: High Copy
Gene/Insert
  Gene/Insert name: Smarca4
  Species: M. musculus (mouse)
  Mutation: None
  Entrez Gene: Smarca4 (a.k.a. BAF190A, Brg1, HP1-BP72, SNF2beta, SW1/SNF, b2b508.1Clo, b2b692Clo)
  Promoter: PGK
  Tag / fusion protein: AID, 3xFLAG (C terminal on insert)
  Cloning method: Gibson Cloning
Terms and licenses: Academic/Nonprofit Terms; Industry Terms: Not Available to Industry
How to cite: pBrg1-GGSG_AID_3xF_PP Target2 was a gift from Brian Hendrich (Addgene plasmid # 235523 ; http://n2t.net/addgene:235523 ; RRID:Addgene_235523)
